>Addgene plasmid #132191 | pDONR221_SLC46A1 | addgene full sequence | sequence record 261148 | Addgene NGS Result
CTTTCCTGCGTTATCCCCTGATTCTGTGGATAACCGTATTACCGCCTTTGAGTGAGCTGATACCGCTCGC
CGCAGCCGAACGACCGAGCGCAGCGAGTCAGTGAGCGAGGAAGCGGAAGAGCGCCCAATACGCAAACCGC
CTCTCCCCGCGCGTTGGCCGATTCATTAATGCAGCTGGCACGACAGGTTTCCCGACTGGAAAGCGGGCAG
TGAGCGCAACGCAATTAATACGCGTACCGCTAGCCAGGAAGAGTTTGTAGAAACGCAAAAAGGCCATCCG
TCAGGATGGCCTTCTGCTTAGTTTGATGCCTGGCAGTTTATGGCGGGCGTCCTGCCCGCCACCCTCCGGG
CCGTTGCTTCACAACGTTCAAATCCGCTCCCGGCGGATTTGTCCTACTCAGGAGAGCGTTCACCGACAAA
CAACAGATAAAACGAAAGGCCCAGTCTTCCGACTGAGCCTTTCGTTTTATTTGATGCCTGGCAGTTCCCT
ACTCTCGCGTTAACGCTAGCATGGATGTTTTCCCAGTCACGACGTTGTAAAACGACGGCCAGTCTTAAGC
TCGGGCCCCAAATAATGATTTTATTTTGACTGATAGTGACCTGTTCGTTGCAACACATTGATGAGCAATG
CTTTTTTATAATGCCAACTTTGTACAAAAAAGCAGGCTCCACCATGGAGGGATCTGCCAGCCCACCTGAG
AAGCCAAGGGCAAGGCCAGCAGCAGCCGTGCTGTGCAGGGGCCCTGTGGAGCCACTGGTGTTCCTGGCCA
ACTTTGCCCTGGTGCTGCAGGGCCCACTGACCACACAGTACCTGTGGCACCGGTTCAGCGCCGACCTGGG
ATATAACGGAACCAGGCAGAGAGGCGGCTGTAGCAATAGATCCGCCGATCCCACCATGCAGGAGGTGGAG
ACCCTGACATCCCACTGGACACTGTACATGAATGTGGGCGGCTTCCTGGTGGGCCTGTTTAGCTCCACAC
TGCTGGGAGCATGGTCCGACTCTGTGGGCCGGAGACCTCTGCTGGTGCTGGCAAGCCTGGGACTGCTGCT
GCAGGCCCTGGTGTCCGTGTTCGTGGTGCAGCTGCAGCTGCACGTGGGCTATTTTGTGCTGGGCAGAATC
CTGTGCGCACTGCTGGGCGACTTCGGAGGACTGCTGGCAGCATCTTTTGCCAGCGTGGCAGACGTGAGCA
GCTCCAGGAGCCGCACCTTCCGGATGGCACTGCTGGAGGCATCCATCGGAGTGGCAGGAATGCTGGCATC
TCTGCTGGGAGGACACTGGCTGAGAGCACAGGGCTACGCCAACCCCTTTTGGCTGGCCCTGGCCCTGCTG
ATCGCCATGACCCTGTATGCCGCCTTCTGTTTTGGCGAGACACTGAAGGAGCCTAAGTCTACCAGGCTGT
TCACATTTCGGCACCACAGAAGCATCGTGCAGCTGTACGTGGCACCAGCACCAGAGAAGTCTCGCAAGCA
CCTGGCCCTGTATAGCCTGGCCATCTTCGTGGTCATCACCGTGCACTTTGGCGCCCAGGACATCCTGACC
CTGTACGAGCTGAGCACACCTCTGTGCTGGGATTCCAAGCTGATCGGATACGGATCTGCCGCACAGCACC
TGCCATATCTGACAAGCCTGCTGGCCCTGAAGCTGCTGCAGTACTGTCTGGCAGACGCATGGGTGGCAGA
GATCGGACTGGCCTTCAACATCCTGGGCATGGTGGTGTTCGCCTTTGCCACCATCACACCACTGATGTTC
ACCGGCTATGGCCTGCTGTTTCTGTCCCTGGTCATCACACCCGTGATCAGGGCCAAGCTGTCTAAGCTGG
TGCGCGAGACCGAGCAGGGCGCCCTGTTTAGCGCCGTGGCATGCGTGAATTCCCTGGCCATGCTGACCGC
CTCCGGCATCTTCAACTCTCTGTATCCTGCCACCCTGAACTTCATGAAGGGCTTCCCATTTCTGCTGGGA
GCAGGACTGCTGCTGATCCCAGCCGTGCTGATCGGCATGCTGGAGAAGGCCGATCCTCACCTGGAGTTCC
AGCAGTTTCCCCAGTCCCCTGACCCAGCTTTCTTGTACAAAGTTGGCATTATAAGAAAGCATTGCTTATC
AATTTGTTGCAACGAACAGGTCACTATCAGTCAAAATAAAATCATTATTTGCCATCCAGCTGATATCCCC
TATAGTGAGTCGTATTACATGGTCATAGCTGTTTCCTGGCAGCTCTGGCCCGTGTCTCAAAATCTCTGAT
GTTACATTGCACAAGATAAAAATATATCATCATGAACAATAAAACTGTCTGCTTACATAAACAGTAATAC
AAGGGGTGTTATGAGCCATATTCAACGGGAAACGTCGAGGCCGCGATTAAATTCCAACATGGATGCTGAT
TTATATGGGTATAAATGGGCTCGCGATAATGTCGGGCAATCAGGTGCGACAATCTATCGCTTGTATGGGA
AGCCCGATGCGCCAGAGTTGTTTCTGAAACATGGCAAAGGTAGCGTTGCCAATGATGTTACAGATGAGAT
GGTCAGACTAAACTGGCTGACGGAATTTATGCCTCTTCCGACCATCAAGCATTTTATCCGTACTCCTGAT
GATGCATGGTTACTCACCACTGCGATCCCCGGAAAAACAGCATTCCAGGTATTAGAAGAATATCCTGATT
CAGGTGAAAATATTGTTGATGCGCTGGCAGTGTTCCTGCGCCGGTTGCATTCGATTCCTGTTTGTAATTG
TCCTTTTAACAGCGATCGCGTATTTCGTCTCGCTCAGGCGCAATCACGAATGAATAACGGTTTGGTTGAT
GCGAGTGATTTTGATGACGAGCGTAATGGCTGGCCTGTTGAACAAGTCTGGAAAGAAATGCATAAACTTT
TGCCATTCTCACCGGATTCAGTCGTCACTCATGGTGATTTCTCACTTGATAACCTTATTTTTGACGAGGG
GAAATTAATAGGTTGTATTGATGTTGGACGAGTCGGAATCGCAGACCGATACCAGGATCTTGCCATCCTA
TGGAACTGCCTCGGTGAGTTTTCTCCTTCATTACAGAAACGGCTTTTTCAAAAATATGGTATTGATAATC
CTGATATGAATAAATTGCAGTTTCATTTGATGCTCGATGAGTTTTTCTAATCAGAATTGGTTAATTGGTT
GTAACACTGGCAGAGCATTACGCTGACTTGACGGGACGGCGCAAGCTCATGACCAAAATCCCTTAACGTG
AGTTACGCGTCGTTCCACTGAGCGTCAGACCCCGTAGAAAAGATCAAAGGATCTTCTTGAGATCCTTTTT
TTCTGCGCGTAATCTGCTGCTTGCAAACAAAAAAACCACCGCTACCAGCGGTGGTTTGTTTGCCGGATCA
AGAGCTACCAACTCTTTTTCCGAAGGTAACTGGCTTCAGCAGAGCGCAGATACCAAATACTGTTCTTCTA
GTGTAGCCGTAGTTAGGCCACCACTTCAAGAACTCTGTAGCACCGCCTACATACCTCGCTCTGCTAATCC
TGTTACCAGTGGCTGCTGCCAGTGGCGATAAGTCGTGTCTTACCGGGTTGGACTCAAGACGATAGTTACC
GGATAAGGCGCAGCGGTCGGGCTGAACGGGGGGTTCGTGCACACAGCCCAGCTTGGAGCGAACGACCTAC
ACCGAACTGAGATACCTACAGCGTGAGCTATGAGAAAGCGCCACGCTTCCCGAAGGGAGAAAGGCGGACA
GGTATCCGGTAAGCGGCAGGGTCGGAACAGGAGAGCGCACGAGGGAGCTTCCAGGGGGAAACGCCTGGTA
TCTTTATAGTCCTGTCGGGTTTCGCCACCTCTGACTTGAGCGTCGATTTTTGTGATGCTCGTCAGGGGGG
CGGAGCCTATGGAAAAACGCCAGCAACGCGGCCTTTTTACGGTTCCTGGCCTTTTGCTGGCCTTTTGCTC
ACATGTT
Features (pLannotate 1.2.2; 10 found; start..end, strand, type, name):
    121..213     +  CDS            lacI (fragment): lac repressor; lacI; The lac repressor binds to the lac operator to inhibit transcription in E. coli. This inhibition can be relieved by adding lactose or isopropyl-β-D-thiogalactopyranoside (IPTG).
    268..295     -  terminator     rrnB T2 terminator: transcription terminator T2 from the E. coli rrnB gene
    427..470     +  terminator     rrnB T1 terminator: Escherichia coli rrnB; transcription terminator T1 from the E. coli rrnB gene
    517..553     -  CDS            lacZα (fragment): LacZα fragment of β-galactosidase; lacZ fragment
    569..668     +  protein_bind   attL1: mutant version of attL; recombination site for the Gateway® LR reaction LR Clonase™
    674..2050    +  CDS            SLC46A1: PCFT_HUMAN - Also known as HCP1, PCFT. Experimental evidence at protein level: Swiss-Prot protein existence level 1. Has been shown to act both as an intestinal proton-coupled high-affinity folate transporter and as an intestinal heme transporter which mediates heme uptake from the gut lumen into duodenal epithelial cells. The iron is then released from heme and may be transported into the bloodstream. Dietary heme iron is an important nutritional source of iron. Shows a higher affinity for folate than heme. From Homo sapiens (Human).
   2052..2151    -  protein_bind   attL2: mutant version of attL; recombination site for the Gateway® LR reaction LR Clonase™
   2169..2187    -  promoter       T7 promoter: promoter for bacteriophage T7 RNA polymerase
   2321..3130    +  CDS            KanR: aminoglycoside phosphotransferase; aph(3')-Ia; confers resistance to kanamycin in bacteria or G418 (Geneticin®) in eukaryotes
   3277..3865    +  rep_origin     ori: high-copy-number ColE1/pMB1/pBR322/pUC origin of replication
