[The description below was written by a language model from this plasmid's Addgene catalogue record and pLannotate feature annotations shown in this document.]
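Description:
pDONR221_SLC46A1 is a Gateway entry clone built on the pDONR221 backbone from Thermo Fisher Scientific, about 3.9 kb in total. It carries a codon-optimized open reading frame for human SLC46A1, also known as PCFT or HCP1. It is propagated in E. coli from a high-copy ColE1/pUC-type origin and selected with kanamycin through an aminoglycoside phosphotransferase (KanR) gene. The repository lists the vector type as mammalian expression. However, the annotated sequence contains no mammalian promoter or polyadenylation signal, so the plasmid serves as a cloning intermediate rather than as an expression vector.

The 1,377 bp SLC46A1 coding sequence lies between attL1 and attL2, the recombination sites used in the Gateway LR reaction. This arrangement lets the ORF be transferred directionally, by LR Clonase, into any attR-containing destination vector that supplies the desired promoter, tags or delivery system. Upstream of the cassette are the rrnB T1 and T2 transcription terminators, which insulate the insert from read-through transcription in bacteria. A T7 promoter lies downstream of attL2, pointing back toward the insert. The short lacI and lacZα fragments are backbone remnants, and M13 forward and reverse primer sites are listed for sequencing the insert. SLC46A1 encodes a proton-coupled, high-affinity intestinal folate transporter that has also been reported to carry heme. The plasmid belongs to a consortium collection of solute carrier ORFs and is intended for subcloning into custom expression vectors to study SLC transporters.
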