Addgene plasmid #132191: pDONR221_SLC46A1
Purpose: Gateway entry clone with codon-optimized ORF sequence for subcloning into custom expression vectors
Depositing lab: RESOLUTE Consortium & Giulio Superti-Furga. Depositing organization: CeMM Research Center for Molecular Medicine. Publication: The RESOLUTE consortium: unlocking SLC transporters for drug discovery. Superti-Furga G, Lackner D, Wiedmer T, Ingles-Prieto A, Barbosa B, Girardi E, Goldmann U, Gurtl B, Klavins K, Klimek C, Lindinger S, Lineiro-Retes E, Muller AC, Onstein S, Redinger G, Reil D, Sedlyarov V, Wolf G, Crawford M, Everley R, ... Steppan CM. Nat Rev Drug Discov. 2020 Jul;19(7):429-430. doi: 10.1038/d41573-020-00056-6. PubMed 32265506.
Backbone
  Vector backbone: pDONR221
  Backbone manufacturer: Thermo Fisher Scientific
  Backbone size w/o insert (bp): 2550
  Vector type: Mammalian Expression
Growth in bacteria
  Bacterial resistance: Kanamycin, 50 μg/mL
  Growth temperature: 37°C
  Growth strain: Stbl3
  Copy number: High Copy
Gene/Insert
  Gene/Insert name: SLC46A1 (alt name: HCP1, MGC9564, PCFT)
  Species: H. sapiens (human)
  Insert size (bp): 1377
  Entrez Gene: SLC46A1 (a.k.a. G21, HCP1, PCFT)
  Cloning method: Gateway Cloning
  Sequencing primers: 5′ M13-fwd; 3′ M13-rev
Terms and licenses: Academic/Nonprofit Terms; Industry Terms
Depositor comments: For more information on the full Resolute plasmid collection, please see www.addgene.org/depositor-collections/re-solute/. Please provide your feedback on this plasmid to the RESOLUTE consortium by filling out their RESOLUTE repository feedback form: https://forms.office.com/Pages/ResponsePage.aspx?id=0e05yklzmkS7rjFGQL4N7z4feCLQvEJAmVcOCM_u885UN1JJRko0Ukg4TVQwNTZLOUxPQVJWT1NHUCQlQCN0PWcu
How to cite: pDONR221_SLC46A1 was a gift from RESOLUTE Consortium & Giulio Superti-Furga (Addgene plasmid # 132191 ; http://n2t.net/addgene:132191 ; RRID:Addgene_132191)
