>Addgene plasmid #132191 | pDONR221_SLC46A1 | depositor partial sequence | sequence record 253782 | Codon-optimized ORF of SLC46A1
ATGGAGGGATCTGCCAGCCCACCTGAGAAGCCAAGGGCAAGGCCAGCAGCAGCCGTGCTGTGCAGGGGCC
CTGTGGAGCCACTGGTGTTCCTGGCCAACTTTGCCCTGGTGCTGCAGGGCCCACTGACCACACAGTACCT
GTGGCACCGGTTCAGCGCCGACCTGGGATATAACGGAACCAGGCAGAGAGGCGGCTGTAGCAATAGATCC
GCCGATCCCACCATGCAGGAGGTGGAGACCCTGACATCCCACTGGACACTGTACATGAATGTGGGCGGCT
TCCTGGTGGGCCTGTTTAGCTCCACACTGCTGGGAGCATGGTCCGACTCTGTGGGCCGGAGACCTCTGCT
GGTGCTGGCAAGCCTGGGACTGCTGCTGCAGGCCCTGGTGTCCGTGTTCGTGGTGCAGCTGCAGCTGCAC
GTGGGCTATTTTGTGCTGGGCAGAATCCTGTGCGCACTGCTGGGCGACTTCGGAGGACTGCTGGCAGCAT
CTTTTGCCAGCGTGGCAGACGTGAGCAGCTCCAGGAGCCGCACCTTCCGGATGGCACTGCTGGAGGCATC
CATCGGAGTGGCAGGAATGCTGGCATCTCTGCTGGGAGGACACTGGCTGAGAGCACAGGGCTACGCCAAC
CCCTTTTGGCTGGCCCTGGCCCTGCTGATCGCCATGACCCTGTATGCCGCCTTCTGTTTTGGCGAGACAC
TGAAGGAGCCTAAGTCTACCAGGCTGTTCACATTTCGGCACCACAGAAGCATCGTGCAGCTGTACGTGGC
ACCAGCACCAGAGAAGTCTCGCAAGCACCTGGCCCTGTATAGCCTGGCCATCTTCGTGGTCATCACCGTG
CACTTTGGCGCCCAGGACATCCTGACCCTGTACGAGCTGAGCACACCTCTGTGCTGGGATTCCAAGCTGA
TCGGATACGGATCTGCCGCACAGCACCTGCCATATCTGACAAGCCTGCTGGCCCTGAAGCTGCTGCAGTA
CTGTCTGGCAGACGCATGGGTGGCAGAGATCGGACTGGCCTTCAACATCCTGGGCATGGTGGTGTTCGCC
TTTGCCACCATCACACCACTGATGTTCACCGGCTATGGCCTGCTGTTTCTGTCCCTGGTCATCACACCCG
TGATCAGGGCCAAGCTGTCTAAGCTGGTGCGCGAGACCGAGCAGGGCGCCCTGTTTAGCGCCGTGGCATG
CGTGAATTCCCTGGCCATGCTGACCGCCTCCGGCATCTTCAACTCTCTGTATCCTGCCACCCTGAACTTC
ATGAAGGGCTTCCCATTTCTGCTGGGAGCAGGACTGCTGCTGATCCCAGCCGTGCTGATCGGCATGCTGG
AGAAGGCCGATCCTCACCTGGAGTTCCAGCAGTTTCCCCAGTCCCCT
